Addgene plasmid #114699: pTK713
Purpose: Express NuMA(1-2115ΔNLS)-RFP-Nano from Rosa 26 locus
Depositing lab: Tomomi Kiyomitsu. Depositing organization: Nagoya University. Publication: Dynein-Dynactin-NuMA clusters generate cortical spindle-pulling forces as a multi-arm ensemble. Okumura M, Natsume T, Kanemaki MT, Kiyomitsu T. Elife. 2018 May 31;7. pii: 36559. doi: 10.7554/eLife.36559. PubMed 29848445.
Backbone
  Vector backbone: pMK247_addgene#105926
  Selectable markers: Hygromycin
Growth in bacteria
  Bacterial resistance: Ampicillin, 100 μg/mL
  Growth temperature: 37°C
  Growth strain: DH5alpha
  Copy number: Unknown
Gene/Insert
  Gene/Insert name: NuMA(1-2115ΔNLS)-RFP-Nano
Terms and licenses: Academic/Nonprofit Terms; Industry Terms: Not Available to Industry
Depositor comments: Please note that some discrepancies were found between Addgene's quality control result and the depositor's full plasmid sequence. The depositor noted that these discrepancies do NOT affect plasmid function.
How to cite: pTK713 was a gift from Tomomi Kiyomitsu (Addgene plasmid # 114699 ; http://n2t.net/addgene:114699 ; RRID:Addgene_114699)
