[The description below was written by a language model from this plasmid's Addgene catalogue record and pLannotate feature annotations shown in this document.]
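Description:
pTK713 is a 16.4 kb mammalian knock-in donor plasmid built on the pMK247 backbone and intended to place a doxycycline-inducible NuMA fusion at the Rosa 26 safe-harbour locus. It is maintained in E. coli through a high-copy ColE1/pUC-type origin and an ampicillin resistance gene. It also carries an f1 origin and the lacZα, lac promoter and T7/T3 promoter remnants typical of a pBluescript-style cloning vector. The feature table does not annotate homology arms. Unannotated stretches lie on either side of the mammalian cassettes and would be the expected place for Rosa 26 targeting sequences, but the record does not confirm this.

The payload is an all-in-one Tet-On system. On one strand, an hPGK promoter drives the Tet-On 3G transactivator, terminated by an SV40 polyadenylation signal. On the opposite strand, a synthetic poly(A) signal and a transcriptional pause site insulate a TRE3GS promoter. This promoter controls human NUMA1, described as residues 1-2115 lacking the nuclear localisation signal, fused in series to TagRFP-T and an SspB-derived fragment. That fragment corresponds to the "Nano" module, the binding partner used in iLID-type light-induced dimerisation systems. A second SV40 poly(A) signal ends this unit. A separate hPGK-driven hygromycin resistance cassette with a bGH poly(A) signal follows, allowing selection of stably integrated cells.

Adding doxycycline should induce the red-labelled, NLS-deficient NuMA. The Nano tag would allow light-controlled recruitment to a partner anchored elsewhere in the cell, consistent with the associated study of cortical spindle-pulling forces generated by dynein-dynactin-NuMA. The depositor and repository sequences show minor discrepancies, which the depositor states do not affect function.
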