Features (pLannotate 1.2.2; 29 found; start..end, strand, type, name):
     30..458     -  rep_origin     f1 ori (sequence partly withheld): f1 bacteriophage origin of replication; arrow indicates direction of (+) strand synthesis
    463..618     -  CDS            lacZα (fragment): LacZα fragment of β-galactosidase; lacZ fragment
    626..644     +  promoter       T7 promoter: promoter for bacteriophage T7 RNA polymerase
   1172..1253    -  polyA_signal   SV40 poly(A) signal: SV40 polyadenylation signal
   1276..1359    -  CDS            large T antigen (fragment): large T antigen from SV40 (simian virus 40)
   1370..2116    -  CDS            Tet-On® 3G: modified rtTA protein that binds tightly to promoters containing the tet operator in the presence of doxycycline
   2135..2645    -  promoter       hPGK promoter: human phosphoglycerate kinase 1 promoter
   2665..2713    +  polyA_signal   poly(A) signal: synthetic polyadenylation signal
   2727..2818    +  misc_feature   pause site: RNA polymerase II transcriptional pause signal from the human α2 globin gene
   2822..3189    +  promoter       TRE3GS promoter: 3rd-generation Tet-responsive promoter that can be activated by binding of Tet-On® 3G, modified to eliminate binding sites for endogenous mammalian transcription factors
   3216..9545    +  CDS            NUMA1: NUMA1_HUMAN - Also known as NMP22 From Homo sapiens (Human).
   9582..10313   +  CDS            TagRFP-T: TagRFP-T is a basic (constitutively fluorescent) red fluorescent protein published in 2008, derived from Entacmaea quadricolor. It has low acid sensitivity.
  10314..10345   +  misc_feature   MCS (fragment): multiple cloning site
  10389..10718   +  CDS            sspB (fragment): SSPB_HAEIN - Experimental evidence at protein level: Swiss-Prot protein existence level 1. Also stimulates degradation of the N-terminus of RseA (residues 1-108, alone or in complex with sigma-E) by ClpX-ClpP in a non-ssrA-mediated fashion. From Haemophilus influenzae (strain ATCC 51907 / DSM 11121 / KW20 / Rd).
  10762..10845   +  CDS            large T antigen (fragment): large T antigen from SV40 (simian virus 40)
  10868..10949   +  polyA_signal   SV40 poly(A) signal: SV40 polyadenylation signal
  10971..11481   +  promoter       hPGK promoter: human phosphoglycerate kinase 1 promoter
  11517..12537   +  CDS            HygR (fragment): aminoglycoside phosphotransferase from E. coli; aph(4)-Ia; confers resistance to hygromycin
  12555..12827   +  CDS            yokD (fragment): YOKD_BACSU - Experimental evidence at protein level: Swiss-Prot protein existence level 1. May contribute to antibiotic resistance. From Bacillus subtilis (strain 168).
  12858..13074   +  polyA_signal   bGH poly(A) signal: bovine growth hormone polyadenylation signal
  13078..13099   +  promoter       SV40 promoter (fragment): SV40 enhancer and early promoter
  14178..14196   -  promoter       T3 promoter: promoter for bacteriophage T3 RNA polymerase
  14239..14261   -  protein_bind   lac operator (fragment): The lac repressor binds to the lac operator to inhibit transcription in E. coli. This inhibition can be relieved by adding lactose or isopropyl-β-D-thiogalactopyranoside (IPTG). lac repressor encoded by lacI
  14265..14295   -  promoter       lac promoter: promoter for the E. coli lac operon
  14310..14331   -  protein_bind   CAP binding site: CAP binding activates transcription in the presence of cAMP. E. coli catabolite activator protein
  14344..14436   -  CDS            lacI (fragment): lac repressor; lacI; The lac repressor binds to the lac operator to inhibit transcription in E. coli. This inhibition can be relieved by adding lactose or isopropyl-β-D-thiogalactopyranoside (IPTG).
  14619..15207   -  rep_origin     ori: high-copy-number ColE1/pMB1/pBR322/pUC origin of replication
  15378..16238   -  CDS            AmpR: β-lactamase; bla; confers resistance to ampicillin, carbenicillin, and related antibiotics
  16239..16343   -  promoter       AmpR promoter: bla
>Addgene plasmid #114699 | pTK713 | depositor full sequence | sequence record 216401 | pTK713 sequence 16366 bps
CTAAATTGTAAGCGTTAATATTTTGTTAAAATTCGCGTTAAATTTTTGTTAAATCAGCTCATTTTTTAAC
CAATAGGCCGAAATCGGCAAAATCCCTTATAAATCAAAAGAATAGACCGAGATAGGGT
[37 nt withheld, positions 129-165]
AAAGAACGTGGACTCCAACGTCAAAGG
[49 nt withheld, positions 193-241]
T
[91 nt withheld, positions 243-333]
G
[124 nt withheld, positions 335-458]
CCCATTCGCCATTCAGGCTGCGCAACTGTTGGGAAGGGCGATCGGTGCGGGCCTCTTCGCTATTACGCCA
GCTGGCGAAAGGGGGATGTGCTGCAAGGCGATTAAGTTGGGTAACGCCAGGGTTTTCCCAGTCACGACGT
TGTAAAACGACGGCCAGTGAGCGCGCGTAATACGACTCACTATAGGGCGAATTGGAGCTCGGAACTCTGG
TGGGAGGGGAGGGTCAGTGAAATCGGCTCTGGCGCGGGCGTCCTCCCACCCTCCCCTTCCTTCGGGGGAG
TCGGTTTACCCGCCGCCTGCTTGTCTTCGACACCTGATTGGCTGTCGAAGCTGTGGGACCGGGCCCTTGC
TACTGGCTCGAGTCTCACATGAGCGAAACCACTGCGCGGGGCGCGGGGGTGGCGGGGAGGCGGGCGTTGG
TACGGTCCTCCCCGAGGCCGAGCGCCGCAGTGTCTGGCCCCGCGCCCCTGCGCAACGTGGCAGGAAGCGC
GCGCTGGAGGCGGGGGCGGGCTGCCGGCCGAGACTTCTGGATGGCGGCGGCCGCGGCTCCGCCCCGGGTT
CCCACCGCCTGAAGGGCGAGACAAGCCCGACCTGCTACAGGCACTCGTGGGGGTGGGGGAGGAGCGGGGG
TCGGTCCGGCTGGTTTGTGGGTGGGAGGCGCTTGTTCTCCAAAAACCGGCGCGAAGCTGAGTCAGTGAGC
GAGGAAGCTCGGGGCAGTGAAAAAAATGCTTTATTTGTGAAATTTGTGATGCTATTGCTTTATTTGTAAC
CATTATAAGCTGCAATAAACAAGTTAACAACAACAATTGCATTCATTTTATGTTTCAGGTTCAGGGGGAG
GTGTGGGAGGTTTTTTAAAGCAAGTAAAACCTCTACAAATGTGGTATGGCTGATTATGATCCTCTGGAGA
TTTACCCGGGGAGCATGTCAAGGTCAAAATCGTCAAGAGCGTCAGCAGGCAGCATATCAAGGTCAAAGTC
GTCAAGGGCATCGGCTGGGAGCATGTCTAAGTCAAAATCGTCAAGGGCGTCGGTCGGCCCGCCGCTTTCG
CACTTTAGCTGTTTCTCCAGGCCACATATGATTAGTTCCAGGCCGAAAAGGAAGGCAGGTTCGGCTCCCT
GCCGGTCGAACAGCTCAATTGCTTGTTTCAGAAGTGGGGGCATAGAATCGGTGGTAGGTGTCTCTCTTTC
CTCTTTTGCTACTTGATGCTCCTGTTCCTCCAATACGCAGCCCAGTGTAAAGTGGCCCACGGCGGACAGA
GCGTACAGTGCGTTCTCCAGGGAGAAGCCTTGCTGACACAGGAACGCGAGCTGATTTTCCAGGGTTTCGT
ACTGTTTCTCTGTTGGGCGGGTGCCGAGATGCACTTTAGCCCCGTCGCGATGTGAGAGGAGAGCACAGCG
GTATGACTTGGCGTTGTTCCGCAGAAAGTCTTGCCATGACTCGCCTTCCAGGGGGCAGGAGTGGGTATGA
TGCCTGTCCAGCATCTCGATTGGCAGGGCATCGAGCAGGGCCCGCTTGTTCTTCACGTGCCAGTACAGGG
TAGGCTGCTCAACTCCCAGCTTTTGAGCGAGTTTCCTTGTCGTCAGGCCTTCGATACCGACTCCATTGAG
TAATTCCAGAGCAGAGTTTATGACTTTGCTCTTGTCCAGTCTAGACATGGTAATTCGATGATCCCCCTGG
GGAGAGAGGTCGGTGATTCGGTCAACGAGGGAGCCGACTGCCGACGTGCGCTCCGGAGGCTTGCAGAATG
CGGAACACCGCGCGGGCAGGAACAGGGCCCACACTACCGCCCCACACCCCGCCTCCCGCACCGCCCCTTC
CCGGCCGCTGCTCTCGGCGCGCCCTGCTGAGCAGCCGCTATTGGCCACAGCCCATCGCGGTCGGCGCGCT
GCCATTGCTCCCTGGCGCTGTCCGTCTGCGAGGGTACTAGTGAGACGTGCGGCTTCCGTTTGTCACGTCC
GGCACGCCGCGAACCGCAAGGAACCTTCCCGACTTAGGGGCGGAGCAGGAAGCGTCGCCGGGGGGCCCAC
AAGGGTAGCGGCGAAGATCCGGGTGACGCTGCGAACGGACGTGAAGAATGTGCGAGACCCAGGGTCGGCG
CCGCTGCGTTTCCCGGAACCACGCCCAGAGCAGCCGCGTCCCTGCGCAAACCCAGGGCTGCCTTGGAAAA
GGCGCAACCCCAACCCCGTGGAATTATCACCTCGAGAATAAAATATCTTTATTTTCATTACATCTGTGTG
TTGGTTTTTTGTGTGAATCGATAGTACTAACATACGCTCTCCATCAAAACAAAACGAAACAAAACAAACT
AGCAAAATAGGCTGTCCCCAGTGCAAGTGCAGGTGCCAGAACATTTCTCTCTCGAGTTTACTCCCTATCA
GTGATAGAGAACGTATGAAGAGTTTACTCCCTATCAGTGATAGAGAACGTATGCAGACTTTACTCCCTAT
CAGTGATAGAGAACGTATAAGGAGTTTACTCCCTATCAGTGATAGAGAACGTATGACCAGTTTACTCCCT
ATCAGTGATAGAGAACGTATCTACAGTTTACTCCCTATCAGTGATAGAGAACGTATATCCAGTTTACTCC
CTATCAGTGATAGAGAACGTATAAGCTTTGCTTATGTAAACCAGGGCGCCTATAAAAGAGTGCTGATTTT
TTGAGTAAACTTCAATTCCACAACACTTTTGTCTTATACCAACTTTCCGTACCACTTCCTACCCTCGTAA
AGAATTCGCGGCCGCACGCGTGCCACCATGACACTCCACGCCACCCGGGGGGCTGCACTCCTCTCTTGGG
TGAACAGTCTACACGTGGCTGACCCTGTGGAGGCTGTGCTGCAGCTCCAGGACTGCAGCATCTTCATCAA
GATCATTGACAGAATCCATGGCACTGAAGAGGGACAGCAAATCTTGAAGCAGCCGGTGTCAGAGAGACTG
GACTTTGTGTGCAGTTTTCTGCAGAAAAATCGAAAACATCCCTCTTCCCCAGAATGCCTGGTATCTGCAC
AGAAGGTGCTAGAGGGATCAGAGCTGGAACTGGCGAAGATGACCATGCTGCTCTTATACCACTCTACCAT
GAGCTCCAAAAGTCCCAGGGACTGGGAACAGTTTGAATATAAAATTCAGGCTGAGTTGGCTGTCATTCTT
AAATTTGTGCTGGACCATGAGGACGGGCTAAACCTTAATGAGGACCTAGAGAACTTCCTACAGAAAGCTC
CTGTGCCTTCTACCTGTTCTAGCACATTCCCTGAAGAGCTCTCCCCACCTAGCCACCAGGCCAAGAGGGA
GATTCGCTTCCTAGAGCTACAGAAGGTTGCCTCCTCTTCCAGTGGGAACAACTTTCTCTCAGGTTCTCCA
GCTTCTCCCATGGGTGATATCCTGCAGACCCCACAGTTCCAGATGAGACGGCTGAAGAAGCAGCTTGCTG
ATGAGAGAAGTAATAGGGATGAGCTGGAGCTGGAGCTAGCTGAGAACCGCAAGCTCCTCACCGAGAAGGA
TGCACAGATAGCCATGATGCAGCAGCGCATTGACCGCCTAGCCCTGCTGAATGAGAAGCAGGCGGCCAGC
CCACTGGAGCCCAAGGAGCTTGAGGAGCTGCGTGACAAGAATGAGAGCCTTACCATGCGGCTGCATGAAA
CCCTGAAGCAGTGCCAGGACCTGAAGACAGAGAAGAGCCAGATGGATCGCAAAATCAACCAGCTTTCGGA
GGAGAATGGAGACCTTTCCTTTAAGCTGCGGGAGTTTGCCAGTCATCTGCAGCAGCTACAGGATGCCCTC
AATGAGCTGACGGAGGAGCACAGCAAGGCCACTCAGGAGTGGCTAGAGAAGCAGGCCCAGCTGGAGAAGG
AGCTCAGCGCAGCCCTGCAGGACAAGAAATGCCTTGAAGAGAAGAACGAAATCCTTCAGGGAAAACTTTC
ACAGCTGGAAGAACACTTGTCCCAGCTGCAGGATAACCCACCCCAGGAGAAGGGCGAGGTGCTGGGTGAT
GTCTTGCAGCTGGAAACCTTGAAGCAAGAGGCAGCCACTCTTGCTGCAAACAACACACAGCTCCAAGCCA
GGGTAGAGATGCTGGAGACTGAGCGAGGCCAGCAGGAAGCCAAGCTGCTTGCTGAGCGGGGCCACTTCGA
AGAAGAAAAGCAGCAGCTGTCTAGCCTGATCACTGACCTGCAGAGCTCCATCTCCAACCTCAGCCAGGCC
AAGGAAGAGCTGGAGCAGGCCTCCCAGGCTCATGGGGCCCGGTTGACTGCCCAGGTGGCCTCTCTGACCT
CTGAGCTCACCACACTCAATGCCACCATCCAGCAACAGGATCAAGAACTGGCTGGCCTGAAGCAGCAGGC
CAAAGAGAAGCAGGCCCAGCTAGCACAGACCCTCCAACAGCAAGAACAGGCCTCCCAGGGCCTCCGCCAC
CAGGTGGAGCAGCTAAGCAGTAGCCTGAAGCAGAAGGAGCAGCAGTTGAAGGAGGTAGCGGAGAAGCAGG
AGGCAACTAGGCAGGACCATGCCCAGCAACTGGCCACTGCTGCAGAGGAGCGAGAGGCCTCCTTAAGGGA
GCGGGATGCGGCTCTCAAGCAGCTGGAGGCACTGGAGAAGGAGAAGGCTGCCAAGCTGGAGATTCTGCAG
CAGCAACTTCAGGTGGCTAATGAAGCCCGGGACAGTGCCCAGACCTCAGTGACACAGGCCCAGCGGGAGA
AGGCAGAGCTGAGCCGGAAGGTGGAGGAACTCCAGGCCTGTGTTGAGACAGCCCGCCAGGAACAGCATGA
GGCCCAGGCCCAGGTTGCAGAGCTAGAGTTGCAGCTGCGGTCTGAGCAGCAAAAAGCAACTGAGAAAGAA
AGGGTGGCCCAGGAGAAGGACCAGCTCCAGGAGCAGCTCCAGGCCCTCAAAGAGTCCTTGAAGGTCACCA
AGGGCAGCCTTGAAGAGGAGAAGCGCAGGGCTGCAGATGCCCTGGAAGAGCAGCAGCGTTGTATCTCTGA
GCTGAAGGCAGAGACCCGAAGCCTGGTGGAGCAGCATAAGCGGGAACGAAAGGAGCTGGAAGAAGAGAGG
GCTGGGCGCAAGGGGCTGGAGGCTCGATTACAGCAGCTTGGGGAGGCCCATCAGGCTGAGACTGAAGTCC
TGCGGCGGGAGCTGGCAGAGGCCATGGCTGCCCAGCACACAGCTGAGAGTGAGTGTGAGCAGCTCGTCAA
AGAAGTAGCTGCCTGGCGTGAGCGGTATGAGGATAGCCAGCAAGAGGAGGCACAGTATGGCGCCATGTTC
CAGGAACAGCTGATGACTTTGAAGGAGGAATGTGAGAAGGCCCGCCAGGAGCTGCAGGAGGCAAAGGAGA
AGGTGGCAGGCATAGAATCCCACAGCGAGCTCCAGATAAGCCGGCAGCAGAACAAACTAGCTGAGCTCCA
TGCCAACCTGGCCAGAGCACTCCAGCAGGTCCAAGAGAAGGAAGTCAGGGCCCAGAAGCTTGCAGATGAC
CTCTCCACTCTGCAGGAAAAGATGGCTGCCACCAGCAAAGAGGTGGCCCGCTTGGAGACCTTGGTGCGCA
AGGCAGGTGAGCAGCAGGAAACAGCCTCCCGGGAGTTAGTCAAGGAGCCTGCGAGGGCAGGAGACAGACA
GCCCGAGTGGCTGGAAGAGCAACAGGGACGCCAGTTCTGCAGCACACAGGCAGCGCTGCAGGCTATGGAG
CGGGAGGCAGAGCAGATGGGCAATGAGCTGGAACGGCTGCGGGCCGCGCTGATGGAGAGCCAGGGGCAGC
AGCAGGAGGAGCGTGGGCAGCAGGAAAGGGAGGTGGCGCGGCTGACCCAGGAGCGGGGCCGTGCCCAGGC
TGACCTTGCCCTGGAGAAGGCGGCCAGAGCAGAGCTTGAGATGCGGCTGCAGAACGCCCTCAACGAGCAG
CGTGTGGAGTTCGCTACCCTGCAAGAGGCACTGGCTCATGCCCTGACGGAAAAGGAAGGCAAGGACCAGG
AGTTGGCCAAGCTTCGTGGTCTGGAGGCAGCCCAGATAAAAGAGCTGGAGGAACTTCGGCAAACCGTGAA
GCAACTGAAGGAACAGCTGGCTAAGAAAGAAAAGGAGCACGCATCTGGCTCAGGAGCCCAATCTGAGGCT
GCTGGCAGGACAGAGCCAACAGGCCCCAAGCTGGAAGCACTGCGGGCAGAGGTGAGCAAGCTGGAACAGC
AATGCCAGAAGCAGCAGGAGCAGGCTGACAGCCTGGAACGCAGCCTCGAGGCTGAGCGGGCCTCCCGGGC
TGAGCGGGACAGTGCTCTGGAGACTCTGCAGGGCCAGTTAGAGGAGAAGGCCCAGGAGCTAGGGCACAGT
CAGAGTGCCTTAGCCTCGGCCCAACGGGAGTTGGCTGCCTTCCGCACCAAGGTACAAGACCACAGCAAGG
CTGAAGATGAGTGGAAGGCCCAGGTGGCCCGGGGCCGGCAAGAGGCTGAGAGGAAAAATAGCCTCATCAG
CAGCTTGGAGGAGGAGGTGTCCATCCTGAATCGCCAGGTCCTGGAGAAGGAGGGGGAGAGCAAGGAGTTG
AAGCGGCTGGTGATGGCCGAGTCAGAGAAGAGCCAGAAGCTGGAGGAGAGGCTGCGCCTGCTGCAGGCAG
AGACAGCCAGCAACAGTGCCAGAGCTGCAGAACGCAGCTCTGCTCTGCGGGAGGAGGTGCAGAGCCTCCG
GGAGGAGGCTGAGAAACAGCGGGTGGCTTCAGAGAACCTGCGGCAGGAGCTGACCTCACAGGCTGAGCGT
GCGGAGGAGCTGGGCCAAGAATTGAAGGCGTGGCAGGAGAAGTTCTTCCAGAAAGAGCAGGCCCTCTCCA
CCCTGCAGCTCGAGCACACCAGCACACAGGCCCTGGTGAGTGAGCTGCTGCCAGCTAAGCACCTCTGCCA
GCAGCTGCAGGCCGAGCAGGCCGCTGCCGAGAAACGCCACCGTGAGGAGCTGGAGCAGAGCAAGCAGGCC
GCTGGGGGACTGCGGGCAGAGCTGCTGCGGGCCCAGCGGGAGCTTGGGGAGCTGATTCCTCTGCGGCAGA
AGGTGGCAGAGCAGGAGCGAACAGCTCAGCAGCTGCGGGCAGAGAAGGCCAGCTATGCAGAGCAGCTGAG
CATGCTGAAGAAGGCGCATGGCCTGCTGGCAGAGGAGAACCGGGGGCTGGGTGAGCGGGCCAACCTTGGC
CGGCAGTTTCTGGAAGTGGAGTTGGACCAGGCCCGGGAAAAGTATGTCCAAGAGTTGGCAGCCGTACGTG
CTGATGCTGAGACCCGTCTGGCTGAGGTGCAGCGAGAAGCACAGAGCACTGCCCGGGAGCTGGAGGTGAT
GACTGCCAAGTATGAGGGTGCCAAGGTCAAGGTCCTGGAGGAGAGGCAGCGGTTCCAGGAAGAGAGGCAG
AAACTCACTGCCCAGGTGGAGCAGCTAGAGGTATTTCAGAGAGAGCAAACTAAGCAGGTGGAAGAACTGA
GTAAGAAACTGGCTGACTCTGACCAAGCCAGCAAGGTGCAGCAGCAGAAGCTGAAGGCTGTCCAGGCTCA
GGGAGGCGAGAGCCAGCAGGAGGCCCAGCGCTTCCAGGCCCAGCTGAATGAACTGCAAGCCCAGTTGAGC
CAGAAGGAGCAGGCAGCTGAGCACTATAAGCTGCAGATGGAGAAAGCCAAAACACATTATGATGCCAAGA
AGCAGCAGAACCAAGAGCTGCAGGAGCAGCTGCGGAGCCTGGAGCAGCTGCAGAAGGAAAACAAAGAGCT
GCGAGCTGAAGCTGAACGGCTGGGCCATGAGCTACAGCAGGCTGGGCTGAAGACCAAGGAGGCTGAACAG
ACCTGCCGCCACCTTACTGCCCAGGTGCGCAGCCTGGAGGCACAGGTTGCCCATGCAGACCAGCAGCTTC
GAGACCTGGGCAAATTCCAGGTGGCAACTGATGCTTTAAAGAGCCGTGAGCCCCAGGCTAAGCCCCAGCT
GGACTTGAGTATTGACAGCCTGGATCTGAGCTGCGAGGAGGGGACCCCACTCAGTATCACCAGCAAGCTG
CCTCGTACCCAGCCAGACGGCACCAGCGTCCCTGGAGAACCAGCCTCACCTATCTCCCAGCGCCTGCCCC
CCAAGGTAGAATCCCTGGAGAGTCTCTACTTCACTCCCATCCCTGCTCGGAGTCAGGCCCCCCTGGAGAG
CAGCCTGGACTCCCTGGGAGACGTCTTCCTGGACTCGGGTCGTAAGACCCGCTCCGCTCGTCGGCGCACC
ACGCAGATCATCAACATCACCATGACCAAGAAGCTAGATGTGGAAGAGCCAGACAGCGCCAACTCATCGT
TCTACAGCACGCGGTCTGCTCCTGCTTCCCAGGCTAGCCTGCGAGCCACCTCCTCTACTCAGTCTCTAGC
TCGCCTGGGTTCTCCCGATTATGGCAACTCAGCCCTGCTCAGCTTGCCTGGCTACCGCCCCACCACTCGC
AGTTCTGCTCGTCGTTCCCAGGCCGGGGTGTCCAGTGGGGCCCCTCCAGGAAGGAACAGCTTCTACATGG
GCACTTGCCAGGATGAGCCTGAGCAGCTGGATGACTGGAACCGCATTGCAGAGCTGCAGCAGCGCAATCG
AGTGTGCCCCCCACATCTGAAGACCTGCTATCCCCTGGAGTCCAGGCCTTCCCTGAGCCTGGGCACCATC
ACAGATGAGGAGATGAAAACTGGAGACCCCCAAGAGACCCTGCGCCGAGCCAGCATGCAGCCAATCCAGA
TAGCCGAGGGCACTGGCATCACCACCCGGGTCTCCCTAGAGCCCCACCAGGGCCCTGGAACTCCTGAGTC
TAAGAAGGCCACCAGCTGTTTCCCACGCCCCATGACTCCCCGAGACCGACATGAAGGGCGCAAACAGAGC
ACTACTGAGGCCCAGAAGAAAGCAGCTCCAGCTTCTACTAAACAGGCTGACCGGCGCCAGTCGATGGCCT
TCAGCATCCTCAACACACCCAAGAAGCTAGGGAACAGCCTTCTGCGGCGGGGAGCCTCAAAGAAGGCCCT
GTCCAAGGCTTCCCCCAACACTCGCAGTGGAACCCGCCGTTCTCCGCGCATTGCCACCACCACAGCCAGT
GCCGCCACTGCTGCCGCCATTGGTGCCACCCCTCGAGCCAAGGGCAAGGCAAAGCACGGAGGTGGATCTA
CGCGTGGAGGTGGATCTGCCACCATGGTGTCTAAGGGCGAAGAGCTGATTAAGGAGAACATGCACATGAA
GCTGTACATGGAGGGCACCGTGAACAACCACCACTTCAAGTGCACATCCGAGGGCGAAGGCAAGCCCTAC
GAGGGCACCCAGACCATGAGAATCAAGGTGGTCGAGGGCGGCCCTCTCCCCTTCGCCTTCGACATCCTGG
CTACCAGCTTCATGTACGGCAGCAGAACCTTCATCAACCACACCCAGGGCATCCCCGACTTCTTTAAGCA
GTCCTTCCCTGAGGGCTTCACATGGGAGAGAGTCACCACATACGAAGACGGGGGCGTGCTGACCGCTACC
CAGGACACCAGCCTCCAGGACGGCTGCCTCATCTACAACGTCAAGATCAGAGGGGTGAACTTCCCATCCA
ACGGCCCTGTGATGCAGAAGAAAACACTCGGCTGGGAGGCCAACACCGAGATGCTGTACCCCGCTGACGG
CGGCCTGGAAGGCAGAACCGACATGGCCCTGAAGCTCGTGGGCGGGGGCCACCTGATCTGCAACTTCAAG
ACCACATACAGATCCAAGAAACCCGCTAAGAACCTCAAGATGCCCGGCGTCTACTATGTGGACCACAGAC
TGGAAAGAATCAAGGAGGCCGACAAAGAGACCTACGTCGAGCAGCACGAGGTGGCTGTGGCCAGATACTG
CGACCTCCCTAGCAAACTGGGGCACAAACTTAATGGCATGGACGAGCTGTACAAGTCCGGACTCAGATCT
CGAGCTCAAGCTTCGAACGAATTCGGCATTGATCTGAGCGGCCTGACCCTGCAGGAATTCAGCTCCCCGA
AACGCCCTAAGCTGCTGCGTGAATATTACGATTGGCTGGTTGATAACAGCTTTACCCCATATCTGGTGGT
GGATGCCACATACCTGGGCGTGAACGTGCCCGTGGAGTATGTGAAAGACGGTCAGATCGTGCTGAATCTG
TCTGCAAGTGCGACCGGCAACCTGCAACTGACAAATGATTTTATCCAGTTCAACGCCCGCTTTAAGGGCG
TGTCTCGTGAACTGTATATCCCGATGGGTGCCGCTCTGGCCATTTACGCTCGCGAGAACGGCGATGGTGT
GATGTTCGAACCAGAAGAAATCTATGACGAGCTGAATATTGGTTAAACCGGTGGATCCAGATCTCTGCAG
CATATGTCTAGAGGATCATAATCAGCCATACCACATTTGTAGAGGTTTTACTTGCTTTAAAAAACCTCCC
ACACCTCCCCCTGAACCTGAAACATAAAATGAATGCAATTGTTGTTGTTAACTTGTTTATTGCAGCTTAT
AATGGTTACAAATAAAGCAATAGCATCACAAATTTCACAAATAAAGCATTTTTTTCACTGCCGACGTCAG
GTGGCACTTTTCGGGGTTGGGGTTGCGCCTTTTCCAAGGCAGCCCTGGGTTTGCGCAGGGACGCGGCTGC
TCTGGGCGTGGTTCCGGGAAACGCAGCGGCGCCGACCCTGGGTCTCGCACATTCTTCACGTCCGTTCGCA
GCGTCACCCGGATCTTCGCCGCTACCCTTGTGGGCCCCCCGGCGACGCTTCCTGCTCCGCCCCTAAGTCG
GGAAGGTTCCTTGCGGTTCGCGGCGTGCCGGACGTGACAAACGGAAGCCGCACGTCTCACTAGTACCCTC
GCAGACGGACAGCGCCAGGGAGCAATGGCAGCGCGCCGACCGCGATGGGCTGTGGCCAATAGCGGCTGCT
CAGCAGGGCGCGCCGAGAGCAGCGGCCGGGAAGGGGCGGTGCGGGAGGCGGGGTGTGGGGCGGTAGTGTG
GGCCCTGTTCCTGCCCGCGCGGTGTTCCGCATTCTGCAAGCCTCCGGAGCGCACGTCGGCAGTCGGCTCC
CTCGTTGACCGAATCACCGACCTCTCTCCCCAGGGGGATCCACCGGAGCTTACCATGGATAGATCCGGAA
AGCCTGAACTCACCGCGACGTCTGTCGAGAAGTTTCTGATCGAAAAGTTCGACAGCGTCTCCGACCTGAT
GCAGCTCTCGGAGGGCGAAGAATCTCGTGCTTTCAGCTTCGATGTAGGAGGGCGTGGATATGTCCTGCGG
GTAAATAGCTGCGCCGATGGTTTCTACAAAGATCGTTATGTTTATCGGCACTTTGCATCGGCCGCGCTCC
CGATTCCGGAAGTGCTTGACATTGGGGAATTCAGCGAGAGCCTGACCTATTGCATCTCCCGCCGTGCACA
GGGTGTCACGTTGCAAGACCTGCCTGAAACCGAACTGCCCGCTGTTCTGCAGCCGGTCGCGGAGGCCATG
GATGCGATCGCTGCGGCCGATCTTAGCCAGACGAGCGGGTTCGGCCCATTCGGACCGCAAGGAATCGGTC
AATACACTACATGGCGTGATTTCATATGCGCGATTGCTGATCCCCATGTGTATCACTGGCAAACTGTGAT
GGACGACACCGTCAGTGCGTCCGTCGCGCAGGCTCTCGATGAGCTGATGCTTTGGGCCGAGGACTGCCCC
GAAGTCCGGCACCTCGTGCACGCGGATTTCGGCTCCAACAATGTCCTGACGGACAATGGCCGCATAACAG
CGGTCATTGACTGGAGCGAGGCGATGTTCGGGGATTCCCAATACGAGGTCGCCAACATCTTCTTCTGGAG
GCCGTGGTTGGCTTGTATGGAGCAGCAGACGCGCTACTTCGAGCGGAGGCATCCGGAGCTTGCAGGATCG
CCGCGGCTCCGGGCGTATATGCTCCGCATTGGTCTTGACCAACTCTATCAGAGCTTGGTTGACGGCAATT
TCGATGATGCAGCTTGGGCGCAGGGTCGATGCGACGCAATCGTCCGATCCGGAGCCGGGACTGTCGGGCG
TACACAAATCGCCCGCAGAAGCGCGGCCGTCTGGACCGATGGCTGTGTAGAAGTACTCGCCGATAGTGGA
AACCGACGCCCCAGCACTCGTCCGAGGGCAAAGGAATAGAGTAGATGCCGACCGAACAAGAGCTGATTTC
GAGAACGCCTCAGCCAGCAACTCGCGCGAGCCTAGCAAGGCAAATGCGAGAGAACGGCCTTACGCTTGGT
GGCACAGTTCTCGTCCACAGTTCGCTAAGCTCGCTCGGCTGGGTCGCGGGAGGGCCGGTCGCAGTGATTC
AGGCCCTTCTGGATTGTGTTGGTCCCCAGGGCACGATTGTCATGCCCACGCACTCGGGTGATCTGACTGA
TCCCGCAGATTGGAGATCGCCGCCCGTGCCTGCCGATTGGGTGCAGATCTAGAGCTCGCTGATCAGCCTC
GACTGTGCCTCTAGTTGCCAGCCATCTGTTGTTTGCCCCTCCCCCGTGCCTTCCTTGACCCTGGAAGGTG
CCACTCCCACTGTCCTTTCCTAATAAAATGAGGAAATTGCATCGCATTGTCTGAGTAGGTGTCATTCTAT
TCTGGGGGGTGGGGTGGGGCAGGACAGCAAGGGGGAGGATTGGGAAGACAATAGCAGGCATGCTGGGGAT
GCGGTGGGCTCTATGGCTTCTGAGGCGGAAAGAACCAGCTGGGGCTCGATGAGGGAGCTGCGGTGGAGGA
GGTGGAGAGAAGGCCGCACCCTTCTGGGCAGGGGGAGGGGAGTGCCGCAATACCTTTATGGGAGTTCTCT
GCTGCCTCCCGTCTTGTAAGGACCGCCCTGGGCCTGGAAGAAGCCCTCCCTCCTTTCCTCCTCGCGTGAT
CTCGTCATCGCCTCCATGTCGAGTCGCTTCTCGATTATGGGCGGGATTCTTTTGCCTAGGCTTAAGGGGC
TAACTTGGTCCCTGGGCGTTGCCCTGCAGGGGAGTGAGCAGCTGTAAGATTTGAGGGGCGACTCCGATTA
GTTTATCTTCCCACGGACTAGAGTTGGTGTCGAGGTTATTGTAATAAGGGTGGGGTAGGGAAATGGAGCT
TAGTCATTCACCTGGGGCTGATTTTATGCAACGAGACTGCGGATTATCACTACTTATCATTTTTGGAGCA
TTTTTCTAGAGACAGACATAAAGCATGATCACCTGAGTTTTATACCATTTGAGACCCTTGCTGCACCACC
AAAGTGTAGCATCAGGTTAAATCTTAATAGAAAAATTTTAGCTTTTGCTTGAGAAACCAGTGCTTCCCTC
CCTCACCCTCTCTCCCCAGGCTCTCTACCCCTTTGCATCCCTACCAGGCATCTTAGCAACTCTCACTCAT
ACTTGATCCCATTTTCCATTTGTTGTACTTGCTCCTCTAGTATTCAGACATAGCACTAGCTTTCTCCCTC
TCTTGATCTTGGGTAGCCTGGTGTCTCGCGAAACCAGACAGATTGGTTCCACCACAAATTAAGGCTTGAG
CTGGGGCTTGACTCTTACCCAGCAGTGCTTTTATTCCTCCCTAGTTCACGTTCTTAAATGTTTATCTTGA
TTTTCATTTTATCCTTTTTCCTTAGCTGGGATTCTGTCCCTGACCGTCTTCACAGTCCAGGTGATCTTGA
CTACTGCTTTACAGAGAATTGGATCTGAGGTTAGGCAACATCTCCCTTTTTCTTCCTCTAAATACCTCTC
ATTTCTGTTCTTACCAGTTAGTAACTGATCTCAGATGCCTGTGTGATAGCTGGTACCCAGCTTTTGTTCC
CTTTAGTGAGGGTTAATTGCGCGCTTGGCGTAATCATGGTCATAGCTGTTTCCTGTGTGAAATTGTTATC
CGCTCACAATTCCACACAACATACGAGCCGGAAGCATAAAGTGTAAAGCCTGGGGTGCCTAATGAGTGAG
CTAACTCACATTAATTGCGTTGCGCTCACTGCCCGCTTTCCAGTCGGGAAACCTGTCGTGCCAGCTGCAT
TAATGAATCGGCCAACGCGCGGGGAGAGGCGGTTTGCGTATTGGGCGCTCTTCCGCTTCCTCGCTCACTG
ACTCGCTGCGCTCGGTCGTTCGGCTGCGGCGAGCGGTATCAGCTCACTCAAAGGCGGTAATACGGTTATC
CACAGAATCAGGGGATAACGCAGGAAAGAACATGTGAGCAAAAGGCCAGCAAAAGGCCAGGAACCGTAAA
AAGGCCGCGTTGCTGGCGTTTTTCCATAGGCTCCGCCCCCCTGACGAGCATCACAAAAATCGACGCTCAA
GTCAGAGGTGGCGAAACCCGACAGGACTATAAAGATACCAGGCGTTTCCCCCTGGAAGCTCCCTCGTGCG
CTCTCCTGTTCCGACCCTGCCGCTTACCGGATACCTGTCCGCCTTTCTCCCTTCGGGAAGCGTGGCGCTT
TCTCATAGCTCACGCTGTAGGTATCTCAGTTCGGTGTAGGTCGTTCGCTCCAAGCTGGGCTGTGTGCACG
AACCCCCCGTTCAGCCCGACCGCTGCGCCTTATCCGGTAACTATCGTCTTGAGTCCAACCCGGTAAGACA
CGACTTATCGCCACTGGCAGCAGCCACTGGTAACAGGATTAGCAGAGCGAGGTATGTAGGCGGTGCTACA
GAGTTCTTGAAGTGGTGGCCTAACTACGGCTACACTAGAAGGACAGTATTTGGTATCTGCGCTCTGCTGA
AGCCAGTTACCTTCGGAAAAAGAGTTGGTAGCTCTTGATCCGGCAAACAAACCACCGCTGGTAGCGGTGG
TTTTTTTGTTTGCAAGCAGCAGATTACGCGCAGAAAAAAAGGATCTCAAGAAGATCCTTTGATCTTTTCT
ACGGGGTCTGACGCTCAGTGGAACGAAAACTCACGTTAAGGGATTTTGGTCATGAGATTATCAAAAAGGA
TCTTCACCTAGATCCTTTTAAATTAAAAATGAAGTTTTAAATCAATCTAAAGTATATATGAGTAAACTTG
GTCTGACAGTTACCAATGCTTAATCAGTGAGGCACCTATCTCAGCGATCTGTCTATTTCGTTCATCCATA
GTTGCCTGACTCCCCGTCGTGTAGATAACTACGATACGGGAGGGCTTACCATCTGGCCCCAGTGCTGCAA
TGATACCGCGAGACCCACGCTCACCGGCTCCAGATTTATCAGCAATAAACCAGCCAGCCGGAAGGGCCGA
GCGCAGAAGTGGTCCTGCAACTTTATCCGCCTCCATCCAGTCTATTAATTGTTGCCGGGAAGCTAGAGTA
AGTAGTTCGCCAGTTAATAGTTTGCGCAACGTTGTTGCCATTGCTACAGGCATCGTGGTGTCACGCTCGT
CGTTTGGTATGGCTTCATTCAGCTCCGGTTCCCAACGATCAAGGCGAGTTACATGATCCCCCATGTTGTG
CAAAAAAGCGGTTAGCTCCTTCGGTCCTCCGATCGTTGTCAGAAGTAAGTTGGCCGCAGTGTTATCACTC
ATGGTTATGGCAGCACTGCATAATTCTCTTACTGTCATGCCATCCGTAAGATGCTTTTCTGTGACTGGTG
AGTACTCAACCAAGTCATTCTGAGAATAGTGTATGCGGCGACCGAGTTGCTCTTGCCCGGCGTCAATACG
GGATAATACCGCGCCACATAGCAGAACTTTAAAAGTGCTCATCATTGGAAAACGTTCTTCGGGGCGAAAA
CTCTCAAGGATCTTACCGCTGTTGAGATCCAGTTCGATGTAACCCACTCGTGCACCCAACTGATCTTCAG
CATCTTTTACTTTCACCAGCGTTTCTGGGTGAGCAAAAACAGGAAGGCAAAATGCCGCAAAAAAGGGAAT
AAGGGCGACACGGAAATGTTGAATACTCATACTCTTCCTTTTTCAATATTATTGAAGCATTTATCAGGGT
TATTGTCTCATGAGCGGATACATATTTGAATGTATTTAGAAAAATAAACAAATAGGGGTTCCGCGCACAT
TTCCCCGAAAAGTGCCAC
