Features (pLannotate 1.2.2; 29 found; start..end, strand, type, name):
     30..458     -  rep_origin     f1 ori (sequence partly withheld): f1 bacteriophage origin of replication; arrow indicates direction of (+) strand synthesis
    463..618     -  CDS            lacZα (fragment): LacZα fragment of β-galactosidase; lacZ fragment
    626..644     +  promoter       T7 promoter: promoter for bacteriophage T7 RNA polymerase
   1172..1253    -  polyA_signal   SV40 poly(A) signal: SV40 polyadenylation signal
   1276..1359    -  CDS            large T antigen (fragment): large T antigen from SV40 (simian virus 40)
   1370..2116    -  CDS            Tet-On® 3G: modified rtTA protein that binds tightly to promoters containing the tet operator in the presence of doxycycline
   2135..2645    -  promoter       hPGK promoter: human phosphoglycerate kinase 1 promoter
   2665..2713    +  polyA_signal   poly(A) signal: synthetic polyadenylation signal
   2727..2818    +  misc_feature   pause site: RNA polymerase II transcriptional pause signal from the human α2 globin gene
   2822..3189    +  promoter       TRE3GS promoter: 3rd-generation Tet-responsive promoter that can be activated by binding of Tet-On® 3G, modified to eliminate binding sites for endogenous mammalian transcription factors
   3216..9545    +  CDS            NUMA1: NUMA1_HUMAN - Also known as NMP22 From Homo sapiens (Human).
   9582..10313   +  CDS            TagRFP-T: TagRFP-T is a basic (constitutively fluorescent) red fluorescent protein published in 2008, derived from Entacmaea quadricolor. It has low acid sensitivity.
  10314..10345   +  misc_feature   MCS (fragment): multiple cloning site
  10389..10718   +  CDS            sspB (fragment): SSPB_HAEIN - Experimental evidence at protein level: Swiss-Prot protein existence level 1. Also stimulates degradation of the N-terminus of RseA (residues 1-108, alone or in complex with sigma-E) by ClpX-ClpP in a non-ssrA-mediated fashion. From Haemophilus influenzae (strain ATCC 51907 / DSM 11121 / KW20 / Rd).
  10762..10845   +  CDS            large T antigen (fragment): large T antigen from SV40 (simian virus 40)
  10868..10949   +  polyA_signal   SV40 poly(A) signal: SV40 polyadenylation signal
  10971..11481   +  promoter       hPGK promoter: human phosphoglycerate kinase 1 promoter
  11517..12537   +  CDS            HygR (fragment): aminoglycoside phosphotransferase from E. coli; aph(4)-Ia; confers resistance to hygromycin
  12555..12833   +  CDS            yokD (fragment): YOKD_BACSU - Experimental evidence at protein level: Swiss-Prot protein existence level 1. May contribute to antibiotic resistance. From Bacillus subtilis (strain 168).
  12853..13077   +  polyA_signal   bGH poly(A) signal: bovine growth hormone polyadenylation signal
  13081..13102   +  promoter       SV40 promoter (fragment): SV40 enhancer and early promoter
  14178..14196   -  promoter       T3 promoter: promoter for bacteriophage T3 RNA polymerase
  14239..14261   -  protein_bind   lac operator (fragment): The lac repressor binds to the lac operator to inhibit transcription in E. coli. This inhibition can be relieved by adding lactose or isopropyl-β-D-thiogalactopyranoside (IPTG). lac repressor encoded by lacI
  14265..14295   -  promoter       lac promoter: promoter for the E. coli lac operon
  14310..14331   -  protein_bind   CAP binding site: CAP binding activates transcription in the presence of cAMP. E. coli catabolite activator protein
  14344..14436   -  CDS            lacI (fragment): lac repressor; lacI; The lac repressor binds to the lac operator to inhibit transcription in E. coli. This inhibition can be relieved by adding lactose or isopropyl-β-D-thiogalactopyranoside (IPTG).
  14619..15207   -  rep_origin     ori: high-copy-number ColE1/pMB1/pBR322/pUC origin of replication
  15378..16238   -  CDS            AmpR: β-lactamase; bla; confers resistance to ampicillin, carbenicillin, and related antibiotics
  16239..16343   -  promoter       AmpR promoter: bla
>Addgene plasmid #114699 | pTK713 | addgene full sequence | sequence record 225127 | Addgene NGS Result
CTAAATTGTAAGCGTTAATATTTTGTTAAAATTCGCGTTAAATTTTTGTTAAATCAGCTCATTTTTTAAC
CAATAGGCCGAAATCGGCAAAATCCCTTATAAATCAAAAGAATAGACCGAGATAGGGT
[37 nt withheld, positions 129-165]
AAAGAACGTGGACTCCAACGTCAAAGG
[49 nt withheld, positions 193-241]
T
[91 nt withheld, positions 243-333]
G
[124 nt withheld, positions 335-458]
CCCATTCGCCATTCAGGCTGCGCAACTGTTGGGAAGGGCGATCGGTGCGGGCCTCTTCGCTATTACGCCA
GCTGGCGAAAGGGGGATGTGCTGCAAGGCGATTAAGTTGGGTAACGCCAGGGTTTTCCCAGTCACGACGT
TGTAAAACGACGGCCAGTGAGCGCGCGTAATACGACTCACTATAGGGCGAATTGGAGCTCGGAACTCTGG
TGGGAGGGGAGGGTCAGTGAAATTGGCTCTGGCGCGGGCGTCCTCCCACCCTCCCCTTCCTTCGGGGGAG
TCGGTTTACCCGCCGCCTGCTTGTCTTCGACACCTGATTGGCTGTCGAAGCTGTGGGACCGGGCCCTTGC
TACTGGCTCGAGTCTCACATGAGCGAAACCACTGCGCGGGGCGCGGGGGTGGCGGGGAGGCGGGCGTTGG
TACGGTCCTCCCCGAGGCCGAGCGCCGCAGTGTCTGGCCCCGCGCCCCTGCGCAACGTGGCAGGAAGCGC
GCGCTGGAGGCGGGGGCGGGCTGCCGGCCGAGACTTCTGGATGGCGGCGGCCGCGGCTCCGCCCCGGGTT
CCCACCGCCTGAAGGGCGAGACAAGCCCGACCTGCTACAGGCACTCGTGGGGGTGGGGGAGGAGCGGGGG
TCGGTCCGGCTGGTTTGTGGGTGGGAGGCGCTTGTTCTCCAAAAACCGGCGCGAAGCTGAGTCAGTGAGC
GAGGAAGCTCGGGGCAGTGAAAAAAATGCTTTATTTGTGAAATTTGTGATGCTATTGCTTTATTTGTAAC
CATTATAAGCTGCAATAAACAAGTTAACAACAACAATTGCATTCATTTTATGTTTCAGGTTCAGGGGGAG
GTGTGGGAGGTTTTTTAAAGCAAGTAAAACCTCTACAAATGTGGTATGGCTGATTATGATCCTCTGGAGA
TTTACCCGGGGAGCATGTCAAGGTCAAAATCGTCAAGAGCGTCAGCAGGCAGCATATCAAGGTCAAAGTC
GTCAAGGGCATCGGCTGGGAGCATGTCTAAGTCAAAATCGTCAAGGGCGTCGGTCGGCCCGCCGCTTTCG
CACTTTAGCTGTTTCTCCAGGCCACATATGATTAGTTCCAGGCCGAAAAGGAAGGCAGGTTCGGCTCCCT
GCCGGTCGAACAGCTCAATTGCTTGTTTCAGAAGTGGGGGCATAGAATCGGTGGTAGGTGTCTCTCTTTC
CTCTTTTGCTACTTGATGCTCCTGTTCCTCCAATACGCAGCCCAGTGTAAAGTGGCCCACGGCGGACAGA
GCGTACAGTGCGTTCTCCAGGGAGAAGCCTTGCTGACACAGGAACGCGAGCTGATTTTCCAGGGTTTCGT
ACTGTTTCTCTGTTGGGCGGGTGCCGAGATGCACTTTAGCCCCGTCGCGATGTGAGAGGAGAGCACAGCG
GTATGACTTGGCGTTGTTCCGCAGAAAGTCTTGCCATGACTCGCCTTCCAGGGGGCAGGAGTGGGTATGA
TGCCTGTCCAGCATCTCGATTGGCAGGGCATCGAGCAGGGCCCGCTTGTTCTTCACGTGCCAGTACAGGG
TAGGCTGCTCAACTCCCAGCTTTTGAGCGAGTTTCCTTGTCGTCAGGCCTTCGATACCGACTCCATTGAG
TAATTCCAGAGCAGAGTTTATGACTTTGCTCTTGTCCAGTCTAGACATGGTAATTCGATGATCCCCCTGG
GGAGAGAGGTCGGTGATTCGGTCAACGAGGGAGCCGACTGCCGACGTGCGCTCCGGAGGCTTGCAGAATG
CGGAACACCGCGCGGGCAGGAACAGGGCCCACACTACCGCCCCACACCCCGCCTCCCGCACCGCCCCTTC
CCGGCCGCTGCTCTCGGCGCGCCCTGCTGAGCAGCCGCTATTGGCCACAGCCCATCGCGGTCGGCGCGCT
GCCATTGCTCCCTGGCGCTGTCCGTCTGCGAGGGTACTAGTGAGACGTGCGGCTTCCGTTTGTCACGTCC
GGCACGCCGCGAACCGCAAGGAACCTTCCCGACTTAGGGGCGGAGCAGGAAGCGTCGCCGGGGGGCCCAC
AAGGGTAGCGGCGAAGATCCGGGTGACGCTGCGAACGGACGTGAAGAATGTGCGAGACCCAGGGTCGGCG
CCGCTGCGTTTCCCGGAACCACGCCCAGAGCAGCCGCGTCCCTGCGCAAACCCAGGGCTGCCTTGGAAAA
GGCGCAACCCCAACCCCGTGGAATTATCACCTCGAGAATAAAATATCTTTATTTTCATTACATCTGTGTG
TTGGTTTTTTGTGTGAATCGATAGTACTAACATACGCTCTCCATCAAAACAAAACGAAACAAAACAAACT
AGCAAAATAGGCTGTCCCCAGTGCAAGTGCAGGTGCCAGAACATTTCTCTCTCGAGTTTACTCCCTATCA
GTGATAGAGAACGTATGAAGAGTTTACTCCCTATCAGTGATAGAGAACGTATGCAGACTTTACTCCCTAT
CAGTGATAGAGAACGTATAAGGAGTTTACTCCCTATCAGTGATAGAGAACGTATGACCAGTTTACTCCCT
ATCAGTGATAGAGAACGTATCTACAGTTTACTCCCTATCAGTGATAGAGAACGTATATCCAGTTTACTCC
CTATCAGTGATAGAGAACGTATAAGCTTTGCTTATGTAAACCAGGGCGCCTATAAAAGAGTGCTGATTTT
TTGAGTAAACTTCAATTCCACAACACTTTTGTCTTATACCAACTTTCCGTACCACTTCCTACCCTCGTAA
AGAATTCGCGGCCGCACGCGTGCCACCATGACACTCCACGCCACCCGGGGGGCTGCACTCCTCTCTTGGG
TGAACAGTCTACACGTGGCTGACCCTGTGGAGGCTGTGCTGCAGCTCCAGGACTGCAGCATCTTCATCAA
GATCATTGACAGAATCCATGGCACTGAAGAGGGACAGCAAATCTTGAAGCAGCCGGTGTCAGAGAGACTG
GACTTTGTGTGCAGTTTTCTGCAGAAAAATCGAAAACATCCCTCTTCCCCAGAATGCCTGGTATCTGCAC
AGAAGGTGCTAGAGGGATCAGAGCTGGAACTGGCGAAGATGACCATGCTGCTCTTATACCACTCTACCAT
GAGCTCCAAAAGTCCCAGGGACTGGGAACAGTTTGAATATAAAATTCAGGCTGAGTTGGCTGTCATTCTT
AAATTTGTGCTGGACCATGAGGACGGGCTAAACCTTAATGAGGACCTAGAGAACTTCCTACAGAAAGCTC
CTGTGCCTTCTACCTGTTCTAGCACATTCCCTGAAGAGCTCTCCCCACCTAGCCACCAGGCCAAGAGGGA
GATTCGCTTCCTAGAGCTACAGAAGGTTGCCTCCTCTTCCAGTGGGAACAACTTTCTCTCAGGTTCTCCA
GCTTCTCCCATGGGTGATATCCTGCAGACCCCACAGTTCCAGATGAGACGGCTGAAGAAGCAGCTTGCTG
ATGAGAGAAGTAATAGGGATGAGCTGGAGCTGGAGCTAGCTGAGAACCGCAAGCTCCTCACCGAGAAGGA
TGCACAGATAGCCATGATGCAGCAGCGCATTGACCGCCTAGCCCTGCTGAATGAGAAGCAGGCGGCCAGC
CCACTGGAGCCCAAGGAGCTTGAGGAGCTGCGTGACAAGAATGAGAGCCTTACCATGCGGCTGCATGAAA
CCCTGAAGCAGTGCCAGGACCTGAAGACAGAGAAGAGCCAGATGGATCGCAAAATCAACCAGCTTTCGGA
GGAGAATGGAGACCTTTCCTTTAAGCTGCGGGAGTTTGCCAGTCATCTGCAGCAGCTACAGGATGCCCTC
AATGAGCTGACGGAGGAGCACAGCAAGGCCACTCAGGAGTGGCTAGAGAAGCAGGCCCAGCTGGAGAAGG
AGCTCAGCGCAGCCCTGCAGGACAAGAAATGCCTTGAAGAGAAGAACGAAATCCTTCAGGGAAAACTTTC
ACAGCTGGAAGAACACTTGTCCCAGCTGCAGGATAACCCACCCCAGGAGAAGGGCGAGGTGCTGGGTGAT
GTCTTGCAGCTGGAAACCTTGAAGCAAGAGGCAGCCACTCTTGCTGCAAACAACACACAGCTCCAAGCCA
GGGTAGAGATGCTGGAGACTGAGCGAGGCCAGCAGGAAGCCAAGCTGCTTGCTGAGCGGGGCCACTTCGA
AGAAGAAAAGCAGCAGCTGTCTAGCCTGATCACTGACCTGCAGAGCTCCATCTCCAACCTCAGCCAGGCC
AAGGAAGAGCTGGAGCAGGCCTCCCAGGCTCATGGGGCCCGGTTGACTGCCCAGGTGGCCTCTCTGACCT
CTGAGCTCACCACACTCAATGCCACCATCCAGCAACAGGATCAAGAACTGGCTGGCCTGAAGCAGCAGGC
CAAAGAGAAGCAGGCCCAGCTAGCACAGACCCTCCAACAGCAAGAACAGGCCTCCCAGGGCCTCCGCCAC
CAGGTGGAGCAGCTAAGCAGTAGCCTGAAGCAGAAGGAGCAGCAGTTGAAGGAGGTAGCGGAGAAGCAGG
AGGCAACTAGGCAGGACCATGCCCAGCAACTGGCCACTGCTGCAGAGGAGCGAGAGGCCTCCTTAAGGGA
GCGGGATGCGGCTCTCAAGCAGCTGGAGGCACTGGAGAAGGAGAAGGCTGCCAAGCTGGAGATTCTGCAG
CAGCAACTTCAGGTGGCTAATGAAGCCCGGGACAGTGCCCAGACCTCAGTGACACAGGCCCAGCGGGAGA
AGGCAGAGCTGAGCCGGAAGGTGGAGGAACTCCAGGCCTGTGTTGAGACAGCCCGCCAGGAACAGCATGA
GGCCCAGGCCCAGGTTGCAGAGCTAGAGTTGCAGCTGCGGTCTGAGCAGCAAAAAGCAACTGAGAAAGAA
AGGGTGGCCCAGGAGAAGGACCAGCTCCAGGAGCAGCTCCAGGCCCTCAAAGAGTCCTTGAAGGTCACCA
AGGGCAGCCTTGAAGAGGAGAAGCGCAGGGCTGCAGATGCCCTGGAAGAGCAGCAGCGTTGTATCTCTGA
GCTGAAGGCAGAGACCCGAAGCCTGGTGGAGCAGCATAAGCGGGAACGAAAGGAGCTGGAAGAAGAGAGG
GCTGGGCGCAAGGGGCTGGAGGCTCGATTACAGCAGCTTGGGGAGGCCCATCAGGCTGAGACTGAAGTCC
TGCGGCGGGAGCTGGCAGAGGCCATGGCTGCCCAGCACACAGCTGAGAGTGAGTGTGAGCAGCTCGTCAA
AGAAGTAGCTGCCTGGCGTGAGCGGTATGAGGATAGCCAGCAAGAGGAGGCACAGTATGGCGCCATGTTC
CAGGAACAGCTGATGACTTTGAAGGAGGAATGTGAGAAGGCCCGCCAGGAGCTGCAGGAGGCAAAGGAGA
AGGTGGCAGGCATAGAATCCCACAGCGAGCTCCAGATAAGCCGGCAGCAGAACAAACTAGCTGAGCTCCA
TGCCAACCTGGCCAGAGCACTCCAGCAGGTCCAAGAGAAGGAAGTCAGGGCCCAGAAGCTTGCAGATGAC
CTCTCCACTCTGCAGGAAAAGATGGCTGCCACCAGCAAAGAGGTGGCCCGCTTGGAGACCTTGGTGCGCA
AGGCAGGTGAGCAGCAGGAAACAGCCTCCCGGGAGTTAGTCAAGGAGCCTGCGAGGGCAGGAGACAGACA
GCCCGAGTGGCTGGAAGAGCAACAGGGACGCCAGTTCTGCAGCACACAGGCAGCGCTGCAGGCTATGGAG
CGGGAGGCAGAGCAGATGGGCAATGAGCTGGAACGGCTGCGGGCCGCGCTGATGGAGAGCCAGGGGCAGC
AGCAGGAGGAGCGTGGGCAGCAGGAAAGGGAGGTGGCGCGGCTGACCCAGGAGCGGGGCCGTGCCCAGGC
TGACCTTGCCCTGGAGAAGGCGGCCAGAGCAGAGCTTGAGATGCGGCTGCAGAACGCCCTCAACGAGCAG
CGTGTGGAGTTCGCTACCCTGCAAGAGGCACTGGCTCATGCCCTGACGGAAAAGGAAGGCAAGGACCAGG
AGTTGGCCAAGCTTCGTGGTCTGGAGGCAGCCCAGATAAAAGAGCTGGAGGAACTTCGGCAAACCGTGAA
GCAACTGAAGGAACAGCTGGCTAAGAAAGAAAAGGAGCACGCATCTGGCTCAGGAGCCCAATCTGAGGCT
GCTGGCAGGACAGAGCCAACAGGCCCCAAGCTGGAAGCACTGCGGGCAGAGGTGAGCAAGCTGGAACAGC
AATGCCAGAAGCAGCAGGAGCAGGCTGACAGCCTGGAACGCAGCCTCGAGGCTGAGCGGGCCTCCCGGGC
TGAGCGGGACAGTGCTCTGGAGACTCTGCAGGGCCAGTTAGAGGAGAAGGCCCAGGAGCTAGGGCACAGT
CAGAGTGCCTTAGCCTCGGCCCAACGGGAGTTGGCTGCCTTCCGCACCAAGGTACAAGACCACAGCAAGG
CTGAAGATGAGTGGAAGGCCCAGGTGGCCCGGGGCCGGCAAGAGGCTGAGAGGAAAAATAGCCTCATCAG
CAGCTTGGAGGAGGAGGTGTCCATCCTGAATCGCCAGGTCCTGGAGAAGGAGGGGGAGAGCAAGGAGTTG
AAGCGGCTGGTGATGGCCGAGTCAGAGAAGAGCCAGAAGCTGGAGGAGAGGCTGCGCCTGCTGCAGGCAG
AGACAGCCAGCAACAGTGCCAGAGCTGCAGAACGCAGCTCTGCTCTGCGGGAGGAGGTGCAGAGCCTCCG
GGAGGAGGCTGAGAAACAGCGGGTGGCTTCAGAGAACCTGCGGCAGGAGCTGACCTCACAGGCTGAGCGT
GCGGAGGAGCTGGGCCAAGAATTGAAGGCGTGGCAGGAGAAGTTCTTCCAGAAAGAGCAGGCCCTCTCCA
CCCTGCAGCTCGAGCACACCAGCACACAGGCCCTGGTGAGTGAGCTGCTGCCAGCTAAGCACCTCTGCCA
GCAGCTGCAGGCCGAGCAGGCCGCTGCCGAGAAACGCCACCGTGAGGAGCTGGAGCAGAGCAAGCAGGCC
GCTGGGGGACTGCGGGCAGAGCTGCTGCGGGCCCAGCGGGAGCTTGGGGAGCTGATTCCTCTGCGGCAGA
AGGTGGCAGAGCAGGAGCGAACAGCTCAGCAGCTGCGGGCAGAGAAGGCCAGCTATGCAGAGCAGCTGAG
CATGCTGAAGAAGGCGCATGGCCTGCTGGCAGAGGAGAACCGGGGGCTGGGTGAGCGGGCCAACCTTGGC
CGGCAGTTTCTGGAAGTGGAGTTGGACCAGGCCCGGGAAAAGTATGTCCAAGAGTTGGCAGCCGTACGTG
CTGATGCTGAGACCCGTCTGGCTGAGGTGCAGCGAGAAGCACAGAGCACTGCCCGGGAGCTGGAGGTGAT
GACTGCCAAGTATGAGGGTGCCAAGGTCAAGGTCCTGGAGGAGAGGCAGCGGTTCCAGGAAGAGAGGCAG
AAACTCACTGCCCAGGTGGAAGAACTGNAGKAAGAGAGGCAGAAACTCACTGCCCAGGTGGAAGAACTGA
GTAAGAAACTGGCTGACTCTGACCAAGCCAGCAAGGTGCAGCAGCAGAAGCTGAAGGCTGTCCAGGCTCA
GGGAGGCGAGAGCCAGCAGGAGGCCCAGCGCTTCCAGGCCCAGCTGAATGAACTGCAAGCCCAGTTGAGC
CAGAAGGAGCAGGCAGCTGAGCACTATAAGCTGCAGATGGAGAAAGCCAAAACACATTATGATGCCAAGA
AGCAGCAGAACCAAGAGCTGCAGGAGCAGCTGCGGAGCCTGGAGCAGCTGCAGAAGGAAAACAAAGAGCT
GCGAGCTGAAGCTGAACGGCTGGGCCATGAGCTACAGCAGGCTGGGCTGAAGACCAAGGAGGCTGAACAG
ACCTGCCGCCACCTTACTGCCCAGGTGCGCAGCCTGGAGGCACAGGTTGCCCATGCAGACCAGCAGCTTC
GAGACCTGGGCAAATTCCAGGTGGCAACTGATGCTTTAAAGAGCCGTGAGCCCCAGGCTAAGCCCCAGCT
GGACTTGAGTATTGACAGCCTGGATCTGAGCTGCGAGGAGGGGACCCCACTCAGTATCACCAGCAAGCTG
CCTCGTACCCAGCCAGACGGCACCAGCGTCCCTGGAGAACCAGCCTCACCTATCTCCCAGCGCCTGCCCC
CCAAGGTAGAATCCCTGGAGAGTCTCTACTTCACTCCCATCCCTGCTCGGAGTCAGGCCCCCCTGGAGAG
CAGCCTGGACTCCCTGGGAGACGTCTTCCTGGACTCGGGTCGTAAGACCCGCTCCGCTCGTCGGCGCACC
ACGCAGATCATCAACATCACCATGACCAAGAAGCTAGATGTGGAAGAGCCAGACAGCGCCAACTCATCGT
TCTACAGCACGCGGTCTGCTCCTGCTTCCCAGGCTAGCCTGCGAGCCACCTCCTCTACTCAGTCTCTAGC
TCGCCTGGGTTCTCCCGATTATGGCAACTCAGCCCTGCTCAGCTTGCCTGGCTACCGCCCCACCACTCGC
AGTTCTGCTCGTCGTTCCCAGGCCGGGGTGTCCAGTGGGGCCCCTCCAGGAAGGAACAGCTTCTACATGG
GCACTTGCCAGGATGAGCCTGAGCAGCTGGATGACTGGAACCGCATTGCAGAGCTGCAGCAGCGCAATCG
AGTGTGCCCCCCACATCTGAAGACCTGCTATCCCCTGGAGTCCAGGCCTTCCCTGAGCCTGGGCACCATC
ACAGATGAGGAGATGAAAACTGGAGACCCCCAAGAGACCCTGCGCCGAGCCAGCATGCAGCCAATCCAGA
TAGCCGAGGGCACTGGCATCACCACCCGGGTCTCCCTAGAGCCCCACCAGGGCCCTGGAACTCCTGAGTC
TAAGAAGGCCACCAGCTGTTTCCCACGCCCCATGACTCCCCGAGACCGACATGAAGGGCGCAAACAGAGC
ACTACTGAGGCCCAGAAGAAAGCAGCTCCAGCTTCTACTAAACAGGCTGACCGGCGCCAGTCGATGGCCT
TCAGCATCCTCAACACACCCAAGAAGCTAGGGAACAGCCTTCTGCGGCGGGGAGCCTCAAAGAAGGCCCT
GTCCAAGGCTTCCCCCAACACCCGCAGTGGAACCCGCCGTTCTCCGCGCATTGCCACCACCACAGCCAGT
GCCGCCACTGCTGCCGCCATTGGTGCCACCCCTCGAGCCAAGGGCAAGGCAAAGCACGGAGGTGGATCTA
CGCGTGGAGGTGGATCTGCCACCATGGTGTCTAAGGGCGAAGAGCTGATTAAGGAGAACATGCACATGAA
GCTGTACATGGAGGGCACCGTGAACAACCACCACTTCAAGTGCACATCCGAGGGCGAAGGCAAGCCCTAC
GAGGGCACCCAGACCATGAGAATCAAGGTGGTCGAGGGCGGCCCTCTCCCCTTCGCCTTCGACATCCTGG
CTACCAGCTTCATGTACGGCAGCAGAACCTTCATCAACCACACCCAGGGCATCCCCGACTTCTTTAAGCA
GTCCTTCCCTGAGGGCTTCACATGGGAGAGAGTCACCACATACGAAGACGGGGGCGTGCTGACCGCTACC
CAGGACACCAGCCTCCAGGACGGCTGCCTCATCTACAACGTCAAGATCAGAGGGGTGAACTTCCCATCCA
ACGGCCCTGTGATGCAGAAGAAAACACTCGGCTGGGAGGCCAACACCGAGATGCTGTACCCCGCTGACGG
CGGCCTGGAAGGCAGAACCGACATGGCCCTGAAGCTCGTGGGCGGGGGCCACCTGATCTGCAACTTCAAG
ACCACATACAGATCCAAGAAACCCGCTAAGAACCTCAAGATGCCCGGCGTCTACTATGTGGACCACAGAC
TGGAAAGAATCAAGGAGGCCGACAAAGAGACCTACGTCGAGCAGCACGAGGTGGCTGTGGCCAGATACTG
CGACCTCCCTAGCAAACTGGGGCACAAACTTAATGGCATGGACGAGCTGTACAAGTCCGGACTCAGATCT
CGAGCTCAAGCTTCGAACGAATTCGGCATTGATCTGAGCGGCCTGACCCTGCAGGAATTCAGCTCCCCGA
AACGCCCTAAGCTGCTGCGTGAATATTACGATTGGCTGGTTGATAACAGCTTTACCCCATATCTGGTGGT
GGATGCCACATACCTGGGCGTGAACGTGCCCGTGGAGTATGTGAAAGACGGTCAGATCGTGCTGAATCTG
TCTGCAAGTGCGACCGGCAACCTGCAACTGACAAATGATTTTATCCAGTTCAACGCCCGCTTTAAGGGCG
TGTCTCGTGAACTGTATATCCCGATGGGTGCCGCTCTGGCCATTTACGCTCGCGAGAACGGCGATGGTGT
GATGTTCGAACCAGAAGAAATCTATGACGAGCTGAATATTGGTTAAACCGGTGGATCCAGATCTCTGCAG
CATATGTCTAGAGGATCATAATCAGCCATACCACATTTGTAGAGGTTTTACTTGCTTTAAAAAACCTCCC
ACACCTCCCCCTGAACCTGAAACATAAAATGAATGCAATTGTTGTTGTTAACTTGTTTATTGCAGCTTAT
AATGGTTACAAATAAAGCAATAGCATCACAAATTTCACAAATAAAGCATTTTTTTCACTGCCGACGTCAG
GTGGCACTTTTCGGGGTTGGGGTTGCGCCTTTTCCAAGGCAGCCCTGGGTTTGCGCAGGGACGCGGCTGC
TCTGGGCGTGGTTCCGGGAAACGCAGCGGCGCCGACCCTGGGTCTCGCACATTCTTCACGTCCGTTCGCA
GCGTCACCCGGATCTTCGCCGCTACCCTTGTGGGCCCCCCGGCGACGCTTCCTGCTCCGCCCCTAAGTCG
GGAAGGTTCCTTGCGGTTCGCGGCGTGCCGGACGTGACAAACGGAAGCCGCACGTCTCACTAGTACCCTC
GCAGACGGACAGCGCCAGGGAGCAATGGCAGCGCGCCGACCGCGATGGGCTGTGGCCAATAGCGGCTGCT
CAGCAGGGCGCGCCGAGAGCAGCGGCCGGGAAGGGGCGGTGCGGGAGGCGGGGTGTGGGGCGGTAGTGTG
GGCCCTGTTCCTGCCCGCGCGGTGTTCCGCATTCTGCAAGCCTCCGGAGCGCACGTCGGCAGTCGGCTCC
CTCGTTGACCGAATCACCGACCTCTCTCCCCAGGGGGATCCACCGGAGCTTACCATGGATAGATCCGGAA
AGCCTGAACTCACCGCGACGTCTGTCGAGAAGTTTCTGATCGAAAAGTTCGACAGCGTCTCCGACCTGAT
GCAGCTCTCGGAGGGCGAAGAATCTCGTGCTTTCAGCTTCGATGTAGGAGGGCGTGGATATGTCCTGCGG
GTAAATAGCTGCGCCGATGGTTTCTACAAAGATCGTTATGTTTATCGGCACTTTGCATCGGCCGCGCTCC
CGATTCCGGAAGTGCTTGACATTGGGGAATTCAGCGAGAGCCTGACCTATTGCATCTCCCGCCGTGCACA
GGGTGTCACGTTGCAAGACCTGCCTGAAACCGAACTGCCCGCTGTTCTGCAGCCGGTCGCGGAGGCCATG
GATGCGATCGCTGCGGCCGATCTTAGCCAGACGAGCGGGTTCGGCCCATTCGGACCGCAAGGAATCGGTC
AATACACTACATGGCGTGATTTCATATGCGCGATTGCTGATCCCCATGTGTATCACTGGCAAACTGTGAT
GGACGACACCGTCAGTGCGTCCGTCGCGCAGGCTCTCGATGAGCTGATGCTTTGGGCCGAGGACTGCCCC
GAAGTCCGGCACCTCGTGCACGCGGATTTCGGCTCCAACAATGTCCTGACGGACAATGGCCGCATAACAG
CGGTCATTGACTGGAGCGAGGCGATGTTCGGGGATTCCCAATACGAGGTCGCCAACATCTTCTTCTGGAG
GCCGTGGTTGGCTTGTATGGAGCAGCAGACGCGCTACTTCGAGCGGAGGCATCCGGAGCTTGCAGGATCG
CCGCGGCTCCGGGCGTATATGCTCCGCATTGGTCTTGACCAACTCTATCAGAGCTTGGTTGACGGCAATT
TCGATGATGCAGCTTGGGCGCAGGGTCGATGCGACGCAATCGTCCGATCCGGAGCCGGGACTGTCGGGCG
TACACAAATCGCCCGCAGAAGCGCGGCCGTCTGGACCGATGGCTGTGTAGAAGTACTCGCCGATAGTGGA
AACCGACGCCCCAGCACTCGTCCGAGGGCAAAGGAATAGAGTAGATGCCGACCGAACAAGAGCTGATTTC
GAGAACGCCTCAGCCAGCAACTCGCGCGAGCCTAGCAAGGCAAATGCGAGAGAACGGCCTTACGCTTGGT
GGCACAGTTCTCGTCCACAGTTCGCTAAGCTCGCTCGGCTGGGTCGCGGGAGGGCCGGTCGCAGTGATTC
AGGCCCTTCTGGATTGTGTTGGTCCCCAGGGCACGATTGTCATGCCCACGCACTCGGGTGATCTGACTGA
TCCCGCAGATTGGAGATCGCCGCCCGTGCCTGCCGATTGGGTGCAGATCTCTAGAGCTCGCTGATCAGCC
TCGACTGTGCCTTCTAGTTGCCAGCCATCTGTTGTTTGCCCCTCCCCCGTGCCTTCCTTGACCCTGGAAG
GTGCCACTCCCACTGTCCTTTCCTAATAAAATGAGGAAATTGCATCGCATTGTCTGAGTAGGTGTCATTC
TATTCTGGGGGGTGGGGTGGGGCAGGACAGCAAGGGGGAGGATTGGGAAGACAATAGCAGGCATGCTGGG
GATGCGGTGGGCTCTATGGCTTCTGAGGCGGAAAGAACCAGCTGGGGCTCGATGAGGGAGCTGCGGTGGA
GGAGGTGGAGAGAAGGCCGCACCCTTCTGGGCAGGGGGAGGGGAGTGCCGCAATACCTTTATGGGAGTTC
TCTGCTGCCTCCCGTCTTGTAAGGACCGCCCTGGGCCTGGAAGAAGCCCTCCCTCCTTTCCTCCTCGCGT
GATCTCGTCATCGCCTCCATGTCGAGTCGCTTCTCGATTATGGGCGGGATTCTTTTGCCTAGGCTTAAGG
GGCTAACTTGGTCCCTGGGCGTTGCCCTGCAGGGGAGTGAGCAGCTGTAAGATTTGAGGGGCGACTCCGA
TTAGTTTATCTTCCCACGGACTAGAGTTGGTGTCGAGGTTATTGTAATAAGGGTGGGGTAGGGAAATGGA
GCTTAGTCATTCACCTGGGGCTGATTTTATGCAACGAGACTGCGGATTATCACTAATCATTTTTGGAGCA
TTTTTCTAGAGACAGACATAAAGCATGATCACCTGAGTTTTATACCATTTGAGACCCTTGCTGCACCACC
AAAGTGTAGCATCAGGTTAAATCTTAATAGAAAAATTTTAGCTTTTGCTTGAGAAACCAGTGCTTCCCTC
CCTCACCCTCTCTCCCCAGGCTCTCTACCCCTTTGCATCCCTACCAGGCATCTTAGCAACTCTCACTCAT
ACTTGATCCCATTTTCCATTTGTTGTACTTGCTCCTCCAGTATTCAGACATAGCACTAGCTTTCTCCCTC
TCTTGATCTTGGGTAGCCTGGTGTCTCGCGAAACCAGACAGATTGGTTCCACCACAAATTAAGGCTTGAG
CTGGGGCTTGACTCTTACCCAGCAGTGCTTTTATTCCTCCCTAGTTCACGTTCTTAAATGTTTATCTTGA
TTTTCATTTTATCCTTTTTCCTTAGCTGGGATTCTGTCCCTGACCGTCTTCACAGTCCAGGTGATCTTGA
CTACTGCTTTACAGAGAATTGGATCTGAGGTTAGGCAACATCTCCCTTTTTCTTCCTCTAAATACCTCTC
ATTTCTGTTCTTACCAGTTAGTAACTGATCTCAGATGCCTGTGTGATAGCTGGTACCCAGCTTTTGTTCC
CTTTAGTGAGGGTTAATTGCGCGCTTGGCGTAATCATGGTCATAGCTGTTTCCTGTGTGAAATTGTTATC
CGCTCACAATTCCACACAACATACGAGCCGGGAGCATAAAGTGTAAAGCCTGGGGTGCCTAATGAGTGAG
CTAACTCACATTAATTGCGTTGCGCTCACTGCCCGCTTTCCAGTCGGGAAACCTGTCGTGCCAGCTGCAT
TAATGAATCGGCCAACGCGCGGGGAGAGGCGGTTTGCGTATTGGGCGCTCTTCCGCTTCCTCGCTCACTG
ACTCGCTGCGCTCGGTCGTTCGGCTGCGGCGAGCGGTATCAGCTCACTCAAAGGCGGTAATACGGTTATC
CACAGAATCAGGGGATAACGCAGGAAAGAACATGTGAGCAAAAGGCCAGCAAAAGGCCAGGAACCGTAAA
AAGGCCGCGTTGCTGGCGTTTTTCCATAGGCTCCGCCCCCCTGACGAGCATCACAAAAATCGACGCTCAA
GTCAGAGGTGGCGAAACCCGACAGGACTATAAAGATACCAGGCGTTTCCCCCTGGAAGCTCCCTCGTGCG
CTCTCCTGTTCCGACCCTGCCGCTTACCGGATACCTGTCCGCCTTTCTCCCTTCGGGAAGCGTGGCGCTT
TCTCATAGCTCACGCTGTAGGTATCTCAGTTCGGTGTAGGTCGTTCGCTCCAAGCTGGGCTGTGTGCACG
AACCCCCCGTTCAGCCCGACCGCTGCGCCTTATCCGGTAACTATCGTCTTGAGTCCAACCCGGTAAGACA
CGACTTATCGCCACTGGCAGCAGCCACTGGTAACAGGATTAGCAGAGCGAGGTATGTAGGCGGTGCTACA
GAGTTCTTGAAGTGGTGGCCTAACTACGGCTACACTAGAAGAACAGTATTTGGTATCTGCGCTCTGCTGA
AGCCAGTTACCTTCGGAAAAAGAGTTGGTAGCTCTTGATCCGGCAAACAAACCACCGCTGGTAGCGGTGG
TTTTTTTGTTTGCAAGCAGCAGATTACGCGCAGAAAAAAAGGATCTCAAGAAGATCCTTTGATCTTTTCT
ACGGGGTCTGACGCTCAGTGGAACGAAAACTCACGTTAAGGGATTTTGGTCATGAGATTATCAAAAAGGA
TCTTCACCTAGATCCTTTTAAATTAAAAATGAAGTTTTAAATCAATCTAAAGTATATATGAGTAAACTTG
GTCTGACAGTTACCAATGCTTAATCAGTGAGGCACCTATCTCAGCGATCTGTCTATTTCGTTCATCCATA
GTTGCCTGACTCCCCGTCGTGTAGATAACTACGATACGGGAGGGCTTACCATCTGGCCCCAGTGCTGCAA
TGATACCGCGAGACCCACGCTCACCGGCTCCAGATTTATCAGCAATAAACCAGCCAGCCGGAAGGGCCGA
GCGCAGAAGTGGTCCTGCAACTTTATCCGCCTCCATCCAGTCTATTAATTGTTGCCGGGAAGCTAGAGTA
AGTAGTTCGCCAGTTAATAGTTTGCGCAACGTTGTTGCCATTGCTACAGGCATCGTGGTGTCACGCTCGT
CGTTTGGTATGGCTTCATTCAGCTCCGGTTCCCAACGATCAAGGCGAGTTACATGATCCCCCATGTTGTG
CAAAAAAGCGGTTAGCTCCTTCGGTCCTCCGATCGTTGTCAGAAGTAAGTTGGCCGCAGTGTTATCACTC
ATGGTTATGGCAGCACTGCATAATTCTCTTACTGTCATGCCATCCGTAAGATGCTTTTCTGTGACTGGTG
AGTACTCAACCAAGTCATTCTGAGAATAGTGTATGCGGCGACCGAGTTGCTCTTGCCCGGCGTCAATACG
GGATAATACCGCGCCACATAGCAGAACTTTAAAAGTGCTCATCATTGGAAAACGTTCTTCGGGGCGAAAA
CTCTCAAGGATCTTACCGCTGTTGAGATCCAGTTCGATGTAACCCACTCGTGCACCCAACTGATCTTCAG
CATCTTTTACTTTCACCAGCGTTTCTGGGTGAGCAAAAACAGGAAGGCAAAATGCCGCAAAAAAGGGAAT
AAGGGCGACACGGAAATGTTGAATACTCATACTCTTCCTTTTTCAATATTATTGAAGCATTTATCAGGGT
TATTGTCTCATGAGCGGATACATATTTGAATGTATTTAGAAAAATAAACAAATAGGGGTTCCGCGCACAT
TTCCCCGAAAAGTGCCAC
